Addgene plasmid #192480: pSpCas9_T2A_mCherry sgAAVS1
Purpose: All-in-one plasmid for cutting non-targeting locus in DSB Spectrum V1 or V2 cells as control
Depositing lab: Michael Yaffe. Depositing organization: Massachusetts Institute of Technology. Publication: Multi-pathway DNA-repair reporters reveal competition between end-joining, single-strand annealing and homologous recombination at Cas9-induced DNA double-strand breaks. van de Kooij B, Kruswick A, van Attikum H, Yaffe MB. Nat Commun. 2022 Sep 8;13(1):5295. doi: 10.1038/s41467-022-32743-w. PubMed 36075911.
Backbone
  Vector backbone: pX459
  Backbone manufacturer: Addgene Plasmid #62988
  Total vector size (bp): 9288
  Modifications to backbone: Replaced Puromycin gene with mCherry fluorescent protein and inserted AAVS1 sgRNA
  Vector type: Mammalian Expression
Growth in bacteria
  Bacterial resistance: Ampicillin, 100 μg/mL
  Growth temperature: 37°C
  Growth strain: DH5alpha
  Copy number: High Copy
Gene/Insert
  Gene/Insert name: SpCas9
  Tag / fusion protein: T2A mCherry (C terminal on insert)
Terms and licenses: Academic/Nonprofit Terms; Industry Terms: Not Available to Industry
How to cite: pSpCas9_T2A_mCherry sgAAVS1 was a gift from Michael Yaffe (Addgene plasmid # 192480 ; http://n2t.net/addgene:192480 ; RRID:Addgene_192480)
