[The description below was written by a language model from this plasmid's Addgene catalogue record and pLannotate feature annotations shown in this document.]
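Description:
pSpCas9_T2A_mCherry sgAAVS1 is a 9,288 bp all-in-one mammalian CRISPR/Cas9 expression plasmid built on the pX459 backbone. The puromycin resistance gene of that backbone has been replaced with mCherry, and a guide RNA targeting AAVS1 has been inserted. It is propagated in E. coli as a high-copy plasmid through a ColE1/pUC-type origin and selected with ampicillin (AmpR, β-lactamase). An f1 phage origin is also present. The annotation also picks up a single AAV2 ITR downstream of the polyadenylation signal, along with short bom and rop fragments. These appear to be backbone remnants rather than functional viral packaging elements.

The plasmid carries two expression units. A human U6 RNA polymerase III promoter drives the sgRNA; the spacer lies in the short gap between the promoter and the annotated S. pyogenes gRNA scaffold, although the spacer itself is not annotated. A hybrid promoter made of the CMV enhancer, chicken β-actin promoter and a hybrid intron drives S. pyogenes Cas9, which carries a C-terminal nucleoplasmin nuclear localization signal. According to the catalogue entry, a T2A peptide follows Cas9; it is not annotated in the feature table but would sit in the gap before mCherry. The transcript ends at a bGH poly(A) signal. The T2A sequence lets Cas9 and mCherry be made as separate proteins from one transcript, so red fluorescence marks transfected, Cas9-expressing cells in place of drug selection.

The stated purpose is to serve as a control in DSB Spectrum V1 or V2 DNA-repair reporter cells. The plasmid induces a Cas9 cut at a locus outside the reporter, which allows comparison with guides that cleave the reporter itself.
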