Features (pLannotate 1.2.2; 19 found; start..end, strand, type, name):
      1..241     +  promoter       U6 promoter: RNA polymerase III promoter for human U6 snRNA
    271..346     +  misc_RNA       gRNA scaffold: guide RNA scaffold for the Streptococcus pyogenes CRISPR/Cas9 system
    353..396     +  misc_RNA       gRNA scaffold (fragment): guide RNA scaffold for the Streptococcus pyogenes CRISPR/Cas9 system
    443..728     +  enhancer       CMV enhancer: human cytomegalovirus immediate early enhancer; contains an 18-bp deletion relative to the standard CMV enhancer
    730..1007    +  promoter       chicken β-actin promoter: No description available
   1008..1235    +  intron         hybrid intron: hybrid between chicken β-actin (CBA) and minute virus of mice (MMV) introns (Gray et al., 2011)
   1373..2974    +  CDS            Cas9(N): N-terminal portion of Streptococcus pyogenes Cas9 (Zetsche et al., 2015)
   2975..5473    +  CDS            Cas9(C): C-terminal portion of Streptococcus pyogenes Cas9 (Zetsche et al., 2015)
   5474..5521    +  CDS            nucleoplasmin NLS: bipartite nuclear localization signal from nucleoplasmin
   5591..6298    +  CDS            mCherry: mCherry is a basic (constitutively fluorescent) red fluorescent protein published in 2004, derived from Discosoma sp.. It is reported to be a very rapidly-maturing monomer with low acid sensitivity.
   6335..6446    +  polyA_signal   bGH poly(A) signal: bovine growth hormone polyadenylation signal
   6551..6691    +  repeat_region  AAV2 ITR: inverted terminal repeat of adeno-associated virus serotype 2 inverted
   6696..6747    -  misc_feature   bom (fragment): basis of mobility region from pBR322
   6766..7221    +  rep_origin     f1 ori (sequence partly withheld): f1 bacteriophage origin of replication; arrow indicates direction of (+) strand synthesis
   7222..7271    -  misc_feature   bom (fragment): basis of mobility region from pBR322
   7373..7408    -  CDS            rop (fragment): Rop protein, which maintains plasmids at low copy number; rop
   7503..7607    +  promoter       AmpR promoter: bla
   7608..8468    +  CDS            AmpR: β-lactamase; bla; confers resistance to ampicillin, carbenicillin, and related antibiotics
   8639..9227    +  rep_origin     ori: high-copy-number ColE1/pMB1/pBR322/pUC origin of replication
>Addgene plasmid #192480 | pSpCas9_T2A_mCherry sgAAVS1 | addgene full sequence | sequence record 379145 | Addgene NGS Result
GAGGGCCTATTTCCCATGATTCCTTCATATTTGCATATACGATACAAGGCTGTTAGAGAGATAATTGGAA
TTAATTTGACTGTAAACACAAAGATATTAGTACAAAATACGTGACGTAGAAAGTAATAATTTCTTGGGTA
GTTTGCAGTTTTAAAATTATGTTTTAAAATGGACTATCATATGCTTACCGTAACTTGAAAGTATTTCGAT
TTCTTGGCTTTATATATCTTGTGGAAAGGACGAAACACCGGGGGCCACTAGGGACAGGATGTTTTAGAGC
TAGAAATAGCAAGTTAAAATAAGGCTAGTCCGTTATCAACTTGAAAAAGTGGCACCGAGTCGGTGCTTTT
TTGTTTTAGAGCTAGAAATAGCAAGTTAAAATAAGGCTAGTCCGTTTTTAGCGCGTGCGCCAATTCTGCA
GACAAATGGCTCTAGAGGTACCCGTTACATAACTTACGGTAAATGGCCCGCCTGGCTGACCGCCCAACGA
CCCCCGCCCATTGACGTCAATAGTAACGCCAATAGGGACTTTCCATTGACGTCAATGGGTGGAGTATTTA
CGGTAAACTGCCCACTTGGCAGTACATCAAGTGTATCATATGCCAAGTACGCCCCCTATTGACGTCAATG
ACGGTAAATGGCCCGCCTGGCATTGTGCCCAGTACATGACCTTATGGGACTTTCCTACTTGGCAGTACAT
CTACGTATTAGTCATCGCTATTACCATGGTCGAGGTGAGCCCCACGTTCTGCTTCACTCTCCCCATCTCC
CCCCCCTCCCCACCCCCAATTTTGTATTTATTTATTTTTTAATTATTTTGTGCAGCGATGGGGGCGGGGG
GGGGGGGGGGGCGCGCGCCAGGCGGGGCGGGGCGGGGCGAGGGGCGGGGCGGGGCGAGGCGGAGAGGTGC
GGCGGCAGCCAATCAGAGCGGCGCGCTCCGAAAGTTTCCTTTTATGGCGAGGCGGCGGCGGCGGCGGCCC
TATAAAAAGCGAAGCGCGCGGCGGGCGGGAGTCGCTGCGCGCTGCCTTCGCCCCGTGCCCCGCTCCGCCG
CCGCCTCGCGCCGCCCGCCCCGGCTCTGACTGACCGCGTTACTCCCACAGGTGAGCGGGCGGGACGGCCC
TTCTCCTCCGGGCTGTAATTAGCTGAGCAAGAGGTAAGGGTTTAAGGGATGGTTGGTTGGTGGGGTATTA
ATGTTTAATTACCTGGAGCACCTGCCTGAAATCACTTTTTTTCAGGTTGGACCGGTGCCACCATGGACTA
TAAGGACCACGACGGAGACTACAAGGATCATGATATTGATTACAAAGACGATGACGATAAGATGGCCCCA
AAGAAGAAGCGGAAGGTCGGTATCCACGGAGTCCCAGCAGCCGACAAGAAGTACAGCATCGGCCTGGACA
TCGGCACCAACTCTGTGGGCTGGGCCGTGATCACCGACGAGTACAAGGTGCCCAGCAAGAAATTCAAGGT
GCTGGGCAACACCGACCGGCACAGCATCAAGAAGAACCTGATCGGAGCCCTGCTGTTCGACAGCGGCGAA
ACAGCCGAGGCCACCCGGCTGAAGAGAACCGCCAGAAGAAGATACACCAGACGGAAGAACCGGATCTGCT
ATCTGCAAGAGATCTTCAGCAACGAGATGGCCAAGGTGGACGACAGCTTCTTCCACAGACTGGAAGAGTC
CTTCCTGGTGGAAGAGGATAAGAAGCACGAGCGGCACCCCATCTTCGGCAACATCGTGGACGAGGTGGCC
TACCACGAGAAGTACCCCACCATCTACCACCTGAGAAAGAAACTGGTGGACAGCACCGACAAGGCCGACC
TGCGGCTGATCTATCTGGCCCTGGCCCACATGATCAAGTTCCGGGGCCACTTCCTGATCGAGGGCGACCT
GAACCCCGACAACAGCGACGTGGACAAGCTGTTCATCCAGCTGGTGCAGACCTACAACCAGCTGTTCGAG
GAAAACCCCATCAACGCCAGCGGCGTGGACGCCAAGGCCATCCTGTCTGCCAGACTGAGCAAGAGCAGAC
GGCTGGAAAATCTGATCGCCCAGCTGCCCGGCGAGAAGAAGAATGGCCTGTTCGGAAACCTGATTGCCCT
GAGCCTGGGCCTGACCCCCAACTTCAAGAGCAACTTCGACCTGGCCGAGGATGCCAAACTGCAGCTGAGC
AAGGACACCTACGACGACGACCTGGACAACCTGCTGGCCCAGATCGGCGACCAGTACGCCGACCTGTTTC
TGGCCGCCAAGAACCTGTCCGACGCCATCCTGCTGAGCGACATCCTGAGAGTGAACACCGAGATCACCAA
GGCCCCCCTGAGCGCCTCTATGATCAAGAGATACGACGAGCACCACCAGGACCTGACCCTGCTGAAAGCT
CTCGTGCGGCAGCAGCTGCCTGAGAAGTACAAAGAGATTTTCTTCGACCAGAGCAAGAACGGCTACGCCG
GCTACATTGACGGCGGAGCCAGCCAGGAAGAGTTCTACAAGTTCATCAAGCCCATCCTGGAAAAGATGGA
CGGCACCGAGGAACTGCTCGTGAAGCTGAACAGAGAGGACCTGCTGCGGAAGCAGCGGACCTTCGACAAC
GGCAGCATCCCCCACCAGATCCACCTGGGAGAGCTGCACGCCATTCTGCGGCGGCAGGAAGATTTTTACC
CATTCCTGAAGGACAACCGGGAAAAGATCGAGAAGATCCTGACCTTCCGCATCCCCTACTACGTGGGCCC
TCTGGCCAGGGGAAACAGCAGATTCGCCTGGATGACCAGAAAGAGCGAGGAAACCATCACCCCCTGGAAC
TTCGAGGAAGTGGTGGACAAGGGCGCTTCCGCCCAGAGCTTCATCGAGCGGATGACCAACTTCGATAAGA
ACCTGCCCAACGAGAAGGTGCTGCCCAAGCACAGCCTGCTGTACGAGTACTTCACCGTGTATAACGAGCT
GACCAAAGTGAAATACGTGACCGAGGGAATGAGAAAGCCCGCCTTCCTGAGCGGCGAGCAGAAAAAGGCC
ATCGTGGACCTGCTGTTCAAGACCAACCGGAAAGTGACCGTGAAGCAGCTGAAAGAGGACTACTTCAAGA
AAATCGAGTGCTTCGACTCCGTGGAAATCTCCGGCGTGGAAGATCGGTTCAACGCCTCCCTGGGCACATA
CCACGATCTGCTGAAAATTATCAAGGACAAGGACTTCCTGGACAATGAGGAAAACGAGGACATTCTGGAA
GATATCGTGCTGACCCTGACACTGTTTGAGGACAGAGAGATGATCGAGGAACGGCTGAAAACCTATGCCC
ACCTGTTCGACGACAAAGTGATGAAGCAGCTGAAGCGGCGGAGATACACCGGCTGGGGCAGGCTGAGCCG
GAAGCTGATCAACGGCATCCGGGACAAGCAGTCCGGCAAGACAATCCTGGATTTCCTGAAGTCCGACGGC
TTCGCCAACAGAAACTTCATGCAGCTGATCCACGACGACAGCCTGACCTTTAAAGAGGACATCCAGAAAG
CCCAGGTGTCCGGCCAGGGCGATAGCCTGCACGAGCACATTGCCAATCTGGCCGGCAGCCCCGCCATTAA
GAAGGGCATCCTGCAGACAGTGAAGGTGGTGGACGAGCTCGTGAAAGTGATGGGCCGGCACAAGCCCGAG
AACATCGTGATCGAAATGGCCAGAGAGAACCAGACCACCCAGAAGGGACAGAAGAACAGCCGCGAGAGAA
TGAAGCGGATCGAAGAGGGCATCAAAGAGCTGGGCAGCCAGATCCTGAAAGAACACCCCGTGGAAAACAC
CCAGCTGCAGAACGAGAAGCTGTACCTGTACTACCTGCAGAATGGGCGGGATATGTACGTGGACCAGGAA
CTGGACATCAACCGGCTGTCCGACTACGATGTGGACCATATCGTGCCTCAGAGCTTTCTGAAGGACGACT
CCATCGACAACAAGGTGCTGACCAGAAGCGACAAGAACCGGGGCAAGAGCGACAACGTGCCCTCCGAAGA
GGTCGTGAAGAAGATGAAGAACTACTGGCGGCAGCTGCTGAACGCCAAGCTGATTACCCAGAGAAAGTTC
GACAATCTGACCAAGGCCGAGAGAGGCGGCCTGAGCGAACTGGATAAGGCCGGCTTCATCAAGAGACAGC
TGGTGGAAACCCGGCAGATCACAAAGCACGTGGCACAGATCCTGGACTCCCGGATGAACACTAAGTACGA
CGAGAATGACAAGCTGATCCGGGAAGTGAAAGTGATCACCCTGAAGTCCAAGCTGGTGTCCGATTTCCGG
AAGGATTTCCAGTTTTACAAAGTGCGCGAGATCAACAACTACCACCACGCCCACGACGCCTACCTGAACG
CCGTCGTGGGAACCGCCCTGATCAAAAAGTACCCTAAGCTGGAAAGCGAGTTCGTGTACGGCGACTACAA
GGTGTACGACGTGCGGAAGATGATCGCCAAGAGCGAGCAGGAAATCGGCAAGGCTACCGCCAAGTACTTC
TTCTACAGCAACATCATGAACTTTTTCAAGACCGAGATTACCCTGGCCAACGGCGAGATCCGGAAGCGGC
CTCTGATCGAGACAAACGGCGAAACCGGGGAGATCGTGTGGGATAAGGGCCGGGATTTTGCCACCGTGCG
GAAAGTGCTGAGCATGCCCCAAGTGAATATCGTGAAAAAGACCGAGGTGCAGACAGGCGGCTTCAGCAAA
GAGTCTATCCTGCCCAAGAGGAACAGCGATAAGCTGATCGCCAGAAAGAAGGACTGGGACCCTAAGAAGT
ACGGCGGCTTCGACAGCCCCACCGTGGCCTATTCTGTGCTGGTGGTGGCCAAAGTGGAAAAGGGCAAGTC
CAAGAAACTGAAGAGTGTGAAAGAGCTGCTGGGGATCACCATCATGGAAAGAAGCAGCTTCGAGAAGAAT
CCCATCGACTTTCTGGAAGCCAAGGGCTACAAAGAAGTGAAAAAGGACCTGATCATCAAGCTGCCTAAGT
ACTCCCTGTTCGAGCTGGAAAACGGCCGGAAGAGAATGCTGGCCTCTGCCGGCGAACTGCAGAAGGGAAA
CGAACTGGCCCTGCCCTCCAAATATGTGAACTTCCTGTACCTGGCCAGCCACTATGAGAAGCTGAAGGGC
TCCCCCGAGGATAATGAGCAGAAACAGCTGTTTGTGGAACAGCACAAGCACTACCTGGACGAGATCATCG
AGCAGATCAGCGAGTTCTCCAAGAGAGTGATCCTGGCCGACGCTAATCTGGACAAAGTGCTGTCCGCCTA
CAACAAGCACCGGGATAAGCCCATCAGAGAGCAGGCCGAGAATATCATCCACCTGTTTACCCTGACCAAT
CTGGGAGCCCCTGCCGCCTTCAAGTACTTTGACACCACCATCGACCGGAAGAGGTACACCAGCACCAAAG
AGGTGCTGGACGCCACCCTGATCCACCAGAGCATCACCGGCCTGTACGAGACACGGATCGACCTGTCTCA
GCTGGGAGGCGACAAAAGGCCGGCGGCCACGAAAAAGGCCGGCCAGGCAAAAAAGAAAAAGGAATTCGGC
AGTGGAGAGGGCAGAGGAAGTCTGCTAACATGCGGTGACGTCGAGGAGAATCCTGGCCCAATGGTGAGCA
AGGGCGAGGAGGATAACATGGCCATCATCAAGGAGTTCATGCGCTTCAAGGTGCACATGGAGGGCTCCGT
GAACGGCCACGAGTTCGAGATCGAGGGCGAGGGCGAGGGCCGCCCCTACGAGGGCACCCAGACCGCCAAG
CTGAAGGTGACCAAGGGTGGCCCCCTGCCCTTCGCCTGGGACATCCTGTCCCCTCAGTTCATGTACGGCT
CCAAGGCCTACGTGAAGCACCCCGCCGACATCCCCGACTACTTGAAGCTGTCCTTCCCCGAGGGCTTCAA
GTGGGAGCGCGTGATGAACTTCGAGGACGGCGGCGTGGTGACCGTGACCCAGGACTCCTCCCTGCAGGAC
GGCGAGTTCATCTACAAGGTGAAGCTGCGCGGCACCAACTTCCCCTCCGACGGCCCCGTAATGCAGAAGA
AAACCATGGGCTGGGAGGCCTCCTCCGAGCGGATGTACCCCGAGGACGGCGCCCTGAAGGGCGAGATCAA
GCAGAGGCTGAAGCTGAAGGACGGCGGCCACTACGACGCTGAGGTCAAGACCACCTACAAGGCCAAGAAG
CCCGTGCAGCTGCCCGGCGCCTACAACGTCAACATCAAGTTGGACATCACCTCCCACAACGAGGACTACA
CCATCGTGGAACAGTACGAACGCGCCGAGGGCCGCCACTCCACCGGCGGCATGGACGAGCTGTACAAGTG
AGAATTCTAACTAGAGCTCGCTGATCAGCCTCGACTGTGCCTTCTAGTTGCCAGCCATCTGTTGTTTGCC
CCTCCCCCGTGCCTTCCTTGACCCTGGAAGGTGCCACTCCCACTGTCCTTTCCTAATAAAATGAGGAAAT
TGCATCGCATTGTCTGAGTAGGTGTCATTCTATTCTGGGGGGTGGGGTGGGGCAGGACAGCAAGGGGGAG
GATTGGGAAGAGAATAGCAGGCATGCTGGGGAGCGGCCGCAGGAACCCCTAGTGATGGAGTTGGCCACTC
CCTCTCTGCGCGCTCGCTCGCTCACTGAGGCCGGGCGACCAAAGGTCGCCCGACGCCCGGGCTTTGCCCG
GGCGGCCTCAGTGAGCGAGCGAGCGCGCAGCTGCCTGCAGGGGCGCCTGATGCGGTATTTTCTCCTTACG
CATCTGTGCGGTATTTCACACCGCATA
[95 nt withheld, positions 6748-6842]
T
[46 nt withheld, positions 6844-6889]
C
[141 nt withheld, positions 6891-7031]
CCTTTGACGTTGGAGTCCACGTTCTTT
[37 nt withheld, positions 7059-7095]
ACTCTATCTCGGGCTATTCTTTTGATTTATAAGGGATTTTGCCGATTTCGGTCTATTGGTTAAAAAATGA
GCTGATTTAACAAAAATTTAACGCGAATTTTAACAAAATATTAACGTTTACAATTTTATGGTGCACTCTC
AGTACAATCTGCTCTGATGCCGCATAGTTAAGCCAGCCCCGACACCCGCCAACACCCGCTGACGCGCCCT
GACGGGCTTGTCTGCTCCCGGCATCCGCTTACAGACAAGCTGTGACCGTCTCCGGGAGCTGCATGTGTCA
GAGGTTTTCACCGTCATCACCGAAACGCGCGAGACGAAAGGGCCTCGTGATACGCCTATTTTTATAGGTT
AATGTCATGATAATAATGGTTTCTTAGACGTCAGGTGGCACTTTTCGGGGAAATGTGCGCGGAACCCCTA
TTTGTTTATTTTTCTAAATACATTCAAATATGTATCCGCTCATGAGACAATAACCCTGATAAATGCTTCA
ATAATATTGAAAAAGGAAGAGTATGAGTATTCAACATTTCCGTGTCGCCCTTATTCCCTTTTTTGCGGCA
TTTTGCCTTCCTGTTTTTGCTCACCCAGAAACGCTGGTGAAAGTAAAAGATGCTGAAGATCAGTTGGGTG
CACGAGTGGGTTACATCGAACTGGATCTCAACAGCGGTAAGATCCTTGAGAGTTTTCGCCCCGAAGAACG
TTTTCCAATGATGAGCACTTTTAAAGTTCTGCTATGTGGCGCGGTATTATCCCGTATTGACGCCGGGCAA
GAGCAACTCGGTCGCCGCATACACTATTCTCAGAATGACTTGGTTGAGTACTCACCAGTCACAGAAAAGC
ATCTTACGGATGGCATGACAGTAAGAGAATTATGCAGTGCTGCCATAACCATGAGTGATAACACTGCGGC
CAACTTACTTCTGACAACGATCGGAGGACCGAAGGAGCTAACCGCTTTTTTGCACAACATGGGGGATCAT
GTAACTCGCCTTGATCGTTGGGAACCGGAGCTGAATGAAGCCATACCAAACGACGAGCGTGACACCACGA
TGCCTGTAGCAATGGCAACAACGTTGCGCAAACTATTAACTGGCGAACTACTTACTCTAGCTTCCCGGCA
ACAATTAATAGACTGGATGGAGGCGGATAAAGTTGCAGGACCACTTCTGCGCTCGGCCCTTCCGGCTGGC
TGGTTTATTGCTGATAAATCTGGAGCCGGTGAGCGTGGAAGCCGCGGTATCATTGCAGCACTGGGGCCAG
ATGGTAAGCCCTCCCGTATCGTAGTTATCTACACGACGGGGAGTCAGGCAACTATGGATGAACGAAATAG
ACAGATCGCTGAGATAGGTGCCTCACTGATTAAGCATTGGTAACTGTCAGACCAAGTTTACTCATATATA
CTTTAGATTGATTTAAAACTTCATTTTTAATTTAAAAGGATCTAGGTGAAGATCCTTTTTGATAATCTCA
TGACCAAAATCCCTTAACGTGAGTTTTCGTTCCACTGAGCGTCAGACCCCGTAGAAAAGATCAAAGGATC
TTCTTGAGATCCTTTTTTTCTGCGCGTAATCTGCTGCTTGCAAACAAAAAAACCACCGCTACCAGCGGTG
GTTTGTTTGCCGGATCAAGAGCTACCAACTCTTTTTCCGAAGGTAACTGGCTTCAGCAGAGCGCAGATAC
CAAATACTGTTCTTCTAGTGTAGCCGTAGTTAGGCCACCACTTCAAGAACTCTGTAGCACCGCCTACATA
CCTCGCTCTGCTAATCCTGTTACCAGTGGCTGCTGCCAGTGGCGATAAGTCGTGTCTTACCGGGTTGGAC
TCAAGACGATAGTTACCGGATAAGGCGCAGCGGTCGGGCTGAACGGGGGGTTCGTGCACACAGCCCAGCT
TGGAGCGAACGACCTACACCGAACTGAGATACCTACAGCGTGAGCTATGAGAAAGCGCCACGCTTCCCGA
AGGGAGAAAGGCGGACAGGTATCCGGTAAGCGGCAGGGTCGGAACAGGAGAGCGCACGAGGGAGCTTCCA
GGGGGAAACGCCTGGTATCTTTATAGTCCTGTCGGGTTTCGCCACCTCTGACTTGAGCGTCGATTTTTGT
GATGCTCGTCAGGGGGGCGGAGCCTATGGAAAAACGCCAGCAACGCGGCCTTTTTACGGTTCCTGGCCTT
TTGCTGGCCTTTTGCTCACATGT
